Addgene plasmid #34209: KHBD00047
Depositing lab: Bart Deplancke. Depositing organization: Swiss Federal Institute of Technology (EPFL). Publication: Automated protein-DNA interaction screening of Drosophila regulatory elements. Korneel Hens, Jean-Daniel Feuz, Alina Isakova, Antonina Lagovitina, Andreas Massouras, Julien Bryois, Patrick Callaerts, Susan E. Celniker, Bart Deplancke. Nat Methods. 2011 Oct 30;8(12):1065-70. 10.1038/nmeth.1763 PubMed 22037703.
Backbone
  Vector backbone: pDONR221
  Backbone manufacturer: Invitrogen
  Backbone size w/o insert (bp): 2536
  Vector type: Gateway Donor Vector
Growth in bacteria
  Bacterial resistance: Kanamycin, 50 μg/mL
  Growth temperature: 37°C
  Growth strain: DH5alpha
  Copy number: High Copy
Gene/Insert
  Gene/Insert name: CG11922 (alt names: FBgn0004898; fd96Cb; forkhead domain 96Cb)
  Species: D. melanogaster (fly)
  Insert size (bp): 813
  Entrez Gene: fd96Cb (a.k.a. Dmel_CG11922, CG11922, Dmel\CG11922, Dmfd5, FD5, fd5)
  Cloning method: Gateway Cloning
  Sequencing primers: 5′ M13F; 3′ M13R
Terms and licenses: Academic/Nonprofit Terms; Industry Terms: Not Available to Industry
Depositor comments: Please note that the ORFs in this collection were cloned open-ended (without a stop codon).
How to cite: KHBD00047 was a gift from Bart Deplancke (Addgene plasmid # 34209 ; http://n2t.net/addgene:34209 ; RRID:Addgene_34209)
