[The description below was written by a language model from this plasmid's Addgene catalogue record.]
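Description:
KHBD00047 is a Gateway entry-type clone built in the pDONR221 donor vector backbone (Invitrogen; about 2.5 kb without insert) and carrying the open reading frame of the Drosophila melanogaster gene CG11922, also known as fd96Cb (forkhead domain 96Cb, FD5). The 813 bp insert was introduced by Gateway recombination cloning, which in a pDONR221 context normally leaves the ORF flanked by attL recombination sites, although no feature table is provided here to confirm the exact junctions. The plasmid is maintained in E. coli as a high-copy replicon under kanamycin selection. M13 forward and reverse primer sites on either side of the cloning region are recorded as the sequencing primers for verifying the insert.

The construct has no stated promoter driving the insert, consistent with its role as a shuttle clone rather than an expression vector: the ORF is meant to be transferred by LR recombination into destination vectors that supply the promoter, tags and host-specific elements. The depositor notes that ORFs in this collection were cloned open-ended, without a stop codon, so the coding sequence can be read through into a C-terminal fusion partner provided by the destination vector. A destination vector must therefore supply a downstream stop codon. fd96Cb encodes a forkhead-domain protein, and the clone belongs to a collection associated with a study on automated protein-DNA interaction screening of Drosophila regulatory elements, which suggests its use as a source of this ORF for building fusion constructs for such binding assays.
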