>Addgene plasmid #34209 | KHBD00047 | depositor partial sequence | sequence record 40776 | KHBD00047 sequence 813 bps
ATGCCACGCCCATTGAAAATGAGCTACGGTGATCAGAAGCCTCCCTACTCGTACATATCATTAACGGCCA
TGGCCATAATACACTCGCCGCAAAGATTGCTGCCGCTCAGTGAGATATATCGATTTATAATGGATCAGTT
TCCATTCTACCGGAAGAACACGCAAAAGTGGCAAAACTCACTGCGGCACAATCTCAGCTTCAACGATTGC
TTCATCAAGGTGCCGAGGAATGTGACCAAGGCCGGCAAGGGCTCCTACTGGACACTTCATCCCATGGCCT
TCGATATGTTCGAGAATGGCAGCCTGCTGCGGCGGCGAAAACGTTTCCGCGTCAAGCAGCTCGAGAAGGA
TATTTCGAACTGGAAATTAGCCGCCGCCGCCAATACGGAGATGGTGACCCACTATCTGGACGATCAGCTA
ACGCAGATGGCCTTTGCCGATCCGGCGCGGCATGGTCATGTGCTCGCCAATGCATCTGCTGCCCAAATGT
CACCCTACAAGGCTACTCCGCCGATCCTTCCGACGACTGTGACCCAACTTCCGGCGCGGCCAAAGCGCGC
CTTCACCATCGAGAGTCTCATGGCTCCGGATCCGGCGAGCACGCCAAATGAGGGATTAGTGCCCATGGAG
TACGGCAGTCCCGATGCCGTCGCGTTGGAAAAGCCGCCGTTTAATTTGCCATTCAATTTCAACGAACTCG
CCGCGCAGTATCAGTTATACTTCCCAAGTTTTTTCTACAACGGCCAATATGGCAACATACCTTGCTACCA
GAAAACACCGCCGCTTTTTCATAACGGCCCGTTGCCCGTCTTT
