>Addgene plasmid #34209 | KHBD00047 | addgene partial sequence | sequence record 41717 | M13-Rev 5'-CAGGAAACAGCTATGACC-3'
GATTTTATTTTGACTGATAGTGACCTGTTCGTTGCAACAAATTGATAAGCAATGCTTTCTTATAATGCCA
ACTTTGTACAAGAAAGTTGGCAAAAAGACGGGCAACGGGCCGTTATGAAAAAGCGGCGGTGTTTTCTGGT
AGCAAGGTATGTTGCCATATTGGCCGTTGTAGAAAAAACTTGGGAAGTATAACTGATACTGCGCGGCGAG
TTCGTTGAAATTGAATGGCAAATTAAACGGCGGCTTTTCCAACGCGACGGCATCGGGACTGCCGTACTCC
ATGGGCACTAATCCCTCATTTGGCGTGCTCGCCGGATCCGGAGCCATGAGACTCTCGATGGTGAAGGCGC
GCTTTGGCCGCGCCGGAAGTTGGGTCACAGTCGTCGGAAGGATCGGCGGAGTAGCCTTGTAGGGTGACAT
TTGGGCAGCAGATGCATTGGCGAGCACATGACCATGCCGCGCCGGATCGGCAAAGGCCATCTGCGTTAGC
TGATCGTCCAGATAGTGGGTCACCATCTCCGTATTGGCGGCGGCGGCTAATTTCCAGTTCGAAATATCCT
TCTCGAGCTGCTTGACGCGGAAACGTTTTCGCCGCCGCAGCAGGCTGCCATTCTCGAACATATCGAAGGC
CATGGGATGAAGTGTCCAGTAGGAGCCCTTGCCGGCCTTGGTCACATTCCTCGGCACCTTGATGAAGCAA
TCGTTGAAGCTGAGATTGTGCCGCAGTGAGTTTTGCCACTTTTGCGTGTTCTTCCGGTAGAATGGAAACT
